Addgene plasmid #128433: gRNA_Cloning Vector BbsI
Purpose: (Empty Backbone) Embty backbone vector for expression of gRNA for spCas9 genome editing or epigenome editing
Depositing lab: Izuho Hatada. Depositing organization: Gunma University.
Backbone
  Vector backbone: pTAKN-2
  Backbone size (bp): 2739
  Vector type: Mammalian Expression
  Promoter: U6 promoter
Growth in bacteria
  Bacterial resistance: Kanamycin, 50 μg/mL
  Growth temperature: 37°C
  Growth strain: DH5alpha
  Copy number: High Copy
Gene/Insert
  Sequencing primers: 5′ GTAAAACGACGGCCAGT; 3′ CAGGAAACAGCTATGAC
Terms and licenses: Academic/Nonprofit Terms; Industry Terms: Not Available to Industry
How to cite: gRNA_Cloning Vector BbsI was a gift from Izuho Hatada (Addgene plasmid # 128433 ; http://n2t.net/addgene:128433 ; RRID:Addgene_128433)
