[The description below was written by a language model from this plasmid's Addgene catalogue record and pLannotate feature annotations shown in this document.]
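Description:
gRNA_Cloning Vector BbsI is an empty backbone for expressing single guide RNAs for Streptococcus pyogenes Cas9 in mammalian cells, built on the small cloning plasmid pTAKN-2. The sequenced record is about 3.2 kb. It is propagated in E. coli from a high-copy ColE1/pUC-type origin and selected with kanamycin through an aminoglycoside phosphotransferase (KanR) gene that appears to be driven by a fragment of the bla (AmpR) promoter. Short remnants of bom, rop and lacI are also annotated, but these are backbone fragments rather than functional units.

The payload is a compact guide RNA cassette: a human U6 RNA polymerase III promoter followed, after a short gap, by the SpCas9 gRNA scaffold. As the name indicates, this gap is intended to hold BbsI sites. BbsI is a type IIS enzyme, so digestion allows annealed oligonucleotides encoding a chosen protospacer to be ligated directly between promoter and scaffold, although the sites themselves are not annotated in the feature table. The cassette is flanked by partial attB1 and attB2 sequences, probably inherited from an earlier Gateway-compatible gRNA vector. It sits within the cloning region of the backbone, interrupting the lacZα fragment, between pUC-type MCS remnants and outward T7 and SP6 promoters, with the lac promoter, operator and CAP site nearby.

The plasmid carries no Cas9, reporter or dedicated mammalian selection cassette, so it must be co-delivered with a separate Cas9 source. According to the record, it is used for genome editing with SpCas9 or for epigenome editing, which would presumably pair the guide with dCas9-based effectors.
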