Features (pLannotate 1.2.2; 18 found; start..end, strand, type, name):
    137..226     +  misc_feature   bom (fragment): basis of mobility region from pBR322
    242..397     -  CDS            lacZα (fragment): LacZα fragment of β-galactosidase; lacZ fragment
    405..423     +  promoter       T7 promoter: promoter for bacteriophage T7 RNA polymerase
    435..456     +  misc_feature   MCS (fragment): pUC18/19 multiple cloning site
    473..491     +  protein_bind   attB1 (fragment): mutant version of attB; recombination site for the Gateway® BP reaction BP Clonase™
    543..783     +  promoter       U6 promoter: RNA polymerase III promoter for human U6 snRNA
    810..885     +  misc_RNA       gRNA scaffold: guide RNA scaffold for the Streptococcus pyogenes CRISPR/Cas9 system
    897..918     -  protein_bind   attB2 (fragment): mutant version of attB; recombination site for the Gateway® BP reaction BP Clonase™
    939..969     +  misc_feature   MCS (fragment): pUC18/19 multiple cloning site
    982..1000    -  promoter       SP6 promoter: promoter for bacteriophage SP6 RNA polymerase
   1042..1058    -  protein_bind   lac operator: The lac repressor binds to the lac operator to inhibit transcription in E. coli. This inhibition can be relieved by adding lactose or isopropyl-β-D-thiogalactopyranoside (IPTG). lac repressor encoded by lacI
   1066..1096    -  promoter       lac promoter: promoter for the E. coli lac operon
   1111..1132    -  protein_bind   CAP binding site: CAP binding activates transcription in the presence of cAMP. E. coli catabolite activator protein
   1145..1237    -  CDS            lacI (fragment): lac repressor; lacI; The lac repressor binds to the lac operator to inhibit transcription in E. coli. This inhibition can be relieved by adding lactose or isopropyl-β-D-thiogalactopyranoside (IPTG).
   1420..2008    -  rep_origin     ori: high-copy-number ColE1/pMB1/pBR322/pUC origin of replication
   2166..2981    -  CDS            KanR: aminoglycoside phosphotransferase; aph(3')-Ia; confers resistance to kanamycin in bacteria or G418 (Geneticin®) in eukaryotes
   3018..3098    -  promoter       AmpR promoter (fragment): bla
   3193..35      +  CDS            rop (fragment) (across the origin): Rop protein, which maintains plasmids at low copy number; rop
>Addgene plasmid #128433 | gRNA_Cloning Vector BbsI | addgene full sequence | sequence record 251645 | Addgene NGS Result
TCGCGCGTTTCGGTGATGACGGTGAAAACCTCTGACACATGCAGCTCCCGGAGACGGTCACAGCTTGTCT
GTAAGCGGATGCCGGGAGCAGACAAGCCCGTCAGGGCGCGTCAGCGGGTGTTGGCGGGTGTCGGGGCTGG
CTTAACTATGCGGCATCAGAGCAGATTGTACTGAGAGTGCACCATATGCGGTGTGAAATACCGCACAGAT
GCGTAAGGAGAAAATATTACTACAGGCGCCATTCGCCATTCAGGCTGCGCAACTGTTGGGAAGGGCGATC
GGTGCGGGCCTCTTCGCTATTACGCCAGCTGGCGAAAGGGGGATGTGCTGCAAGGCGATTAAGTTGGGTA
ACGCCAGGGTTTTCCCAGTCACGACGTTGTAAAACGACGGCCAGTGAGCTAGTGTAATACGACTCACTAT
AGGGCGCGGCCGCAGAATTCGAGCTCGGTACCCGGGATCTCGAGGCCAGATCTTGTACAAAAAAGCAGGC
TTTAAAGGAACCAATTCAGTCGACTGGATCCGGTACCAAGGTCGGGCAGGAAGAGGGCCTATTTCCCATG
ATTCCTTCATATTTGCATATACGATACAAGGCTGTTAGAGAGATAATTAGAATTAATTTGACTGTAAACA
CAAAGATATTAGTACAAAATACGTGACGTAGAAAGTAATAATTTCTTGGGTAGTTTGCAGTTTTAAAATT
ATGTTTTAAAATGGACTATCATATGCTTACCGTAACTTGAAAGTATTTCGATTTCTTGGCTTTATATATC
TTGTGGAAAGGACGAAACACCGGGTCTTCGAGAAGACCTGTTTTAGAGCTAGAAATAGCAAGTTAAAATA
AGGCTAGTCCGTTATCAACTTGAAAAAGTGGCACCGAGTCGGTGCTTTTTTTCTAGACCCAGCTTTCTTG
TACAAAGTTGGCATTAATTGTGGATCCGCTCTAGAGTCGACCTGCAGGCATGCAAGCTTGCGGCCGCGTA
TTCTATAGTGTCACCTAAATAGCATGGCGTAATCATGGTCATAGCTGTTTCCTGTGTGAAATTGTTATCC
GCTCACAATTCCACACAACATACGAGCCGGAAGCATAAAGTGTAAAGCCTGGGGTGCCTAATGAGTGAGC
TAACTCACATTAATTGCGTTGCGCTCACTGCCCGCTTTCCAGTCGGGAAACCTGTCGTGCCAGCTGCATT
AATGAATCGGCCAACGCGCGGGGAGAGGCGGTTTGCGTATTGGGCGCTCTTCCGCTTCCTCGCTCACTGA
CTCGCTGCGCTCGGTCGTTCGGCTGCGGCGAGCGGTATCAGCTCACTCAAAGGCGGTAATACGGTTATCC
ACAGAATCAGGGGATAACGCAGGAAAGAACATGTGAGCAAAAGGCCAGCAAAAGGCCAGGAACCGTAAAA
AGGCCGCGTTGCTGGCGTTTTTCCATAGGCTCCGCCCCCCTGACGAGCATCACAAAAATCGACGCTCAAG
TCAGAGGTGGCGAAACCCGACAGGACTATAAAGATACCAGGCGTTTCCCCCTGGAAGCTCCCTCGTGCGC
TCTCCTGTTCCGACCCTGCCGCTTACCGGATACCTGTCCGCCTTTCTCCCTTCGGGAAGCGTGGCGCTTT
CTCATAGCTCACGCTGTAGGTATCTCAGTTCGGTGTAGGTCGTTCGCTCCAAGCTGGGCTGTGTGCACGA
ACCCCCCGTTCAGCCCGACCGCTGCGCCTTATCCGGTAACTATCGTCTTGAGTCCAACCCGGTAAGACAC
GACTTATCGCCACTGGCAGCAGCCACTGGTAACAGGATTAGCAGAGCGAGGTATGTAGGCGGTGCTACAG
AGTTCTTGAAGTGGTGGCCTAACTACGGCTACACTAGAAGAACAGTATTTGGTATCTGCGCTCTGCTGAA
GCCAGTTACCTTCGGAAAAAGAGTTGGTAGCTCTTGATCCGGCAAACAAACCACCGCTGGTAGCGGTGGT
TTTTTTGTTTGCAAGCAGCAGATTACGCGCAGAAAAAAAGGATCTCAAGAAGATCCTTTGATCTTTTCTA
CGGGGTCTGACGCTCAGTGGAACGAAAACTCACGTTAAGGGATTTTGGTCATGAGATTATCAAAAAGGAT
CTTCACCTAGATCCTTTTAAATTAAAAATGAAGTTTTAAATCAATCTAAAGTATATATGTTTTAATTAGA
AAAACTCATCGAGCATCAAATGAAACTGCAATTTATTCATATCAGGATTATCAATACCATATTTTTGAAA
AAGCCGTTTCTGTAATGAAGGAGAAAACTCACCGAGGCAGTTCCATAGGATGGCAAGATCCTGGTATCGG
TCTGCGATTCCGACTCGTCCAACATCAATACAACCTATTAATTTCCCCTCGTCAAAAATAAGGTTATCAA
GTGAGAAATCACCATGAGTGACGACTGAATCCGGTGAGAATGGCAATAGCTTATGCATTTCTTTCCAGAC
TTGTTCAACAGGCCAGCCATTACGCTCGTCATCAAAATCACTCGCATCAACCAAACCGTTATTCATTCGT
GATTGCGCCTGAGCGAGACGAAATACGCGATCGCTGTTAAAAGGACAATTACAAACAGGAATCGAATGCA
ACCGGCGCAGGAACACTGCCAGCGCATCAACAATATTTTCACCTGAATCAGGATATTCTTCTAATACCTG
GAATGCTGTTTTCCCTGGGATCGCAGAGGTGAGTAACCATGCATCATCAGGAGTACGGATAAAATGCTTG
ATGGTCGGAAGAGGCATAAATTCCGTCAGCCAGTTTAGTCTGACCATCTCATCTGTAACATCATTGGCAA
CGCTACCTTTGCCATGTTTCAGAAACAACTCTGGCGCATCGGGCTTCCCATACAATCGATAGATTGTCGC
ACCTGATTGCCCGACATTATCGCGAGCCCATTTATACCCATATAAATCAGCATCCATGTTGGAATTTAAT
CGCGGCCTTGAGCAAGACGTTTCCCGTTGAATATGGCTCATAACACCCCTTGTATTACTGTTTATGTAAG
CAGACATAAGCATTTATCAGGGTTATTGTCTCATGAGCGGATACATATTTGAATGTATTTAGAAAAATAA
ACAAATAGGGGTTCCGCGCACATTTCCCCGAAAAGTGCCACCTGACGTCTAAGAAACCATTATTATCATG
ACATTAACCTATAAAAATAGGCGTATCACGAGGCCCTTTCGTC
